Addgene plasmid #168199: pCS2-zfKitlga
Purpose: Express zebrafish Kitlga, mRNA synthesis
Depositing lab: Petr Bartunek. Depositing organization: Institute of Molecular Genetics of the Czech Academy of Sciences. Publication: Zebrafish Kit ligands cooperate with erythropoietin to promote erythroid cell expansion. Oltova J, Svoboda O, Machonova O, Svatonova P, Traver D, Kolar M, Bartunek P. Blood Adv. 2020 Dec 8;4(23):5915-5924. doi: 10.1182/bloodadvances.2020001700. PubMed 33259600.
Backbone
  Vector backbone: pCS2+
  Backbone size w/o insert (bp): 4095
  Total vector size (bp): 5018
  Vector type: Mammalian Expression ; Vertebrate expression (zebrafish, chicken, xenopus)
Growth in bacteria
  Bacterial resistance: Ampicillin, 100 μg/mL
  Growth temperature: 37°C
  Growth strain: DH5alpha
  Copy number: High Copy
Gene/Insert
  Gene/Insert name: Kitlga (alt names: Kit ligand a; SCFa)
  Species: D. rerio (zebrafish)
  Insert size (bp): 819
  Mutation: F198L - please see depositor comments
  Entrez Gene: kitlga (a.k.a. kitla)
  Cloning method: Restriction Enzyme; 5′ cloning site BamHI (not destroyed); 3′ cloning site BamHI (not destroyed)
  Sequencing primers: 5′ SP6; 3′ T7
Terms and licenses: Academic/Nonprofit Terms; Industry Terms: Not Available to Industry
Depositor comments: Please note F198L is a common SNP and does not affect plasmid function.
How to cite: pCS2-zfKitlga was a gift from Petr Bartunek (Addgene plasmid # 168199 ; http://n2t.net/addgene:168199 ; RRID:Addgene_168199)
