[The description below was written by a language model from this plasmid's Addgene catalogue record and pLannotate feature annotations shown in this document.]
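Description:
pCS2-zfKitlga is a vertebrate expression and in vitro transcription plasmid built on the pCS2+ backbone, carrying the zebrafish (Danio rerio) kitlga coding sequence, which encodes Kit ligand a (also called SCFa). The roughly 0.8 kb insert was cloned by restriction digestion into a BamHI site that is retained at both ends, giving a total plasmid size of about 5 kb. The insert carries an F198L substitution, which the depositor describes as a common polymorphism that does not affect function. The plasmid is maintained in E. coli at high copy through a ColE1/pUC-type origin and is selected with ampicillin via the β-lactamase gene. An f1 origin and remnants of the lac region (lac promoter and operator, lacI and lacZα fragments) are carried over from the parental cloning vector.

The annotated features show the standard pCS2+ layout. The simian cytomegalovirus IE94 enhancer/promoter sits immediately upstream of an SP6 promoter, followed by the cloning region holding the insert (not itself annotated in the feature table), and then an SV40 polyadenylation signal. This arrangement allows two modes of use. The CMV IE94 promoter drives expression from transfected or injected DNA in mammalian, zebrafish, chicken or Xenopus cells. The SP6 promoter allows in vitro synthesis of sense mRNA that includes the SV40 polyadenylation signal region, typically for microinjection into embryos. T7 and T3 promoters lie on the opposite strand on either side of the poly(A) signal; the T7 site, like SP6, serves as a sequencing primer site. The stated purpose is expression of zebrafish Kitlga and mRNA synthesis, and the associated publication studied how zebrafish Kit ligands cooperate with erythropoietin in erythroid cell expansion.
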