Features (pLannotate 1.2.2; 14 found; start..end, strand, type, name):
     35..53      +  promoter       SP6 promoter: promoter for bacteriophage SP6 RNA polymerase
   1047..1065    -  promoter       T7 promoter: promoter for bacteriophage T7 RNA polymerase
   1070..1204    -  polyA_signal   SV40 poly(A) signal: SV40 polyadenylation signal
   1317..1335    -  promoter       T3 promoter: promoter for bacteriophage T3 RNA polymerase
   1380..1396    -  protein_bind   lac operator: The lac repressor binds to the lac operator to inhibit transcription in E. coli. This inhibition can be relieved by adding lactose or isopropyl-β-D-thiogalactopyranoside (IPTG). lac repressor encoded by lacI
   1404..1434    -  promoter       lac promoter: promoter for the E. coli lac operon
   1449..1470    -  protein_bind   CAP binding site: CAP binding activates transcription in the presence of cAMP. E. coli catabolite activator protein
   1483..1575    -  CDS            lacI (fragment): lac repressor; lacI; The lac repressor binds to the lac operator to inhibit transcription in E. coli. This inhibition can be relieved by adding lactose or isopropyl-β-D-thiogalactopyranoside (IPTG).
   1758..2346    -  rep_origin     ori: high-copy-number ColE1/pMB1/pBR322/pUC origin of replication
   2517..3377    -  CDS            AmpR: β-lactamase; bla; confers resistance to ampicillin, carbenicillin, and related antibiotics
   3378..3482    -  promoter       AmpR promoter: bla
   3535..3963    -  rep_origin     f1 ori (sequence partly withheld): f1 bacteriophage origin of replication; arrow indicates direction of (+) strand synthesis
   3968..4034    -  CDS            lacZα (fragment): LacZα fragment of β-galactosidase; lacZ fragment
   4041..5018    +  promoter       CMV IE94 promoter: enhancer/promoter region of simian cytomegalovirus major immediate early transcription unit IE94
>Addgene plasmid #168199 | pCS2-zfKitlga | addgene full sequence | sequence record 340747 | Addgene NGS Result
CGCCATTCTGCCTGGGGACGTCGGAGCAAGCTTGATTTAGGTGACACTATAGAATACAAGCTACTTGTTC
TTTTTGCAGGATCCGGTTTCGCTGACATTGGAGTTACTCCTCTCGTTCCATATGAAGAAGTCAAACATTT
GGATATGCACCTGTGTCCATTTATTGCTGTACATCACAGTTGCTGCCTATTCCATTGAAATAGGAAATCC
CATTACAGATGACATCAAGAAGATTTCTTTGTTGAAACAGAATATTCCAAAAGACTACAAGATTACAGTG
CGTTATATACCTAAAGAAGTGAGTGGCATGTGCTGGGTGAAGCTAAATGTATTTCACTTGGAGGTGAGCT
TAAAAGGCCTGGCGCAGAAGTTTGGGAACATATCCTCCAATAAAGATAATATAGGCACTTTCGTCCAAAT
ACTGCAAGATATGCGGTATCACATTGGACCTGGTTTGGAGGATTCAATGCTTGACTTTGAGTGTCACTAT
GTAGAAGAGATGTGGCTTACGGCGAAGTATTTTGAATTTTTGGAGGATTTTTTCAACACTGCCAATTCAT
CAAGAGATGCTGAGGACTGCGAGCCACCGCCATGTCCCACATCCACAAAAACAACAATAACAACAACTAC
AACAGCGTCGACAACATCAGCGCAACATAGTACAAATGAGAAACGAAACGGTTTGCCTGATGACCCCGAA
AAAGGGGCATTTTTTTCAAAAGTTTTGGAGAGCAATCTCATGTGGCTCCTCACCATCCCGTTTGCAATCG
CAGTGGTGGTTTTGCTGGTCTGGAAGATTAAGTCCAGAAGAAACACCCCCCAAACTGACAGGAGTCCAGA
AGAAGGTCCCGCTCTGTTCTCAGGAGAGGAAGCCAATATATCGCCATTAGATGTGGGGATATCTGAAAAA
AACAGATTAAATATTATCATGGATGTGTAAATCCAGCCCCAGCTTAAGCAACGCAGTCACTCCTTCACAT
GGCCCAACCTACAGGAACAAAGGATCCCATCGATTCGAATTCAAGGCCTCTCGAGCCTCTAGAAGCCCTA
TAGTGAGTCGTATTACGTAGATCCAGACATGATAAGATACATTGATGAGTTTGGACAAACCACAACTAGA
ATGCAGTGAAAAAAATGCTTTATTTGTGAAATTTGTGATGCTATTGCTTTATTTGTAACCATTATAAGCT
GCAATAAACAAGTTAACAACAACAATTGCATTCATTTTATGTTTCAGGTTCAGGGGGAGGTGTGGGAGGT
TTTTTAATTCGCGGCCGCGGCGCCAATGCATTGGGCCCGGTACCCAGCTTTTGTTCCCTTTAGTGAGGGT
TAATTGCGCGCTTGGCGTAATCATGGTCATAGCTGTTTCCTGTGTGAAATTGTTATCCGCTCACAATTCC
ACACAACATACGAGCCGGGAGCATAAAGTGTAAAGCCTGGGGTGCCTAATGAGTGAGCTAACTCACATTA
ATTGCGTTGCGCTCACTGCCCGCTTTCCAGTCGGGAAACCTGTCGTGCCAGCTGCATTAATGAATCGGCC
AACGCGCGGGGAGAGGCGGTTTGCGTATTGGGCGCTCTTCCGCTTCCTCGCTCACTGACTCGCTGCGCTC
GGTCGTTCGGCTGCGGCGAGCGGTATCAGCTCACTCAAAGGCGGTAATACGGTTATCCACAGAATCAGGG
GATAACGCAGGAAAGAACATGTGAGCAAAAGGCCAGCAAAAGGCCAGGAACCGTAAAAAGGCCGCGTTGC
TGGCGTTTTTCCATAGGCTCCGCCCCCCTGACGAGCATCACAAAAATCGACGCTCAAGTCAGAGGTGGCG
AAACCCGACAGGACTATAAAGATACCAGGCGTTTCCCCCTGGAAGCTCCCTCGTGCGCTCTCCTGTTCCG
ACCCTGCCGCTTACCGGATACCTGTCCGCCTTTCTCCCTTCGGGAAGCGTGGCGCTTTCTCATAGCTCAC
GCTGTAGGTATCTCAGTTCGGTGTAGGTCGTTCGCTCCAAGCTGGGCTGTGTGCACGAACCCCCCGTTCA
GCCCGACCGCTGCGCCTTATCCGGTAACTATCGTCTTGAGTCCAACCCGGTAAGACACGACTTATCGCCA
CTGGCAGCAGCCACTGGTAACAGGATTAGCAGAGCGAGGTATGTAGGCGGTGCTACAGAGTTCTTGAAGT
GGTGGCCTAACTACGGCTACACTAGAAGAACAGTATTTGGTATCTGCGCTCTGCTGAAGCCAGTTACCTT
CGGAAAAAGAGTTGGTAGCTCTTGATCCGGCAAACAAACCACCGCTGGTAGCGGTGGTTTTTTTGTTTGC
AAGCAGCAGATTACGCGCAGAAAAAAAGGATCTCAAGAAGATCCTTTGATCTTTTCTACGGGGTCTGACG
CTCAGTGGAACGAAAACTCACGTTAAGGGATTTTGGTCATGAGATTATCAAAAAGGATCTTCACCTAGAT
CCTTTTAAATTAAAAATGAAGTTTTAAATCAATCTAAAGTATATATGAGTAAACTTGGTCTGACAGTTAC
CAATGCTTAATCAGTGAGGCACCTATCTCAGCGATCTGTCTATTTCGTTCATCCATAGTTGCCTGACTCC
CCGTCGTGTAGATAACTACGATACGGGAGGGCTTACCATCTGGCCCCAGTGCTGCAATGATACCGCGAGA
CCCACGCTCACCGGCTCCAGATTTATCAGCAATAAACCAGCCAGCCGGAAGGGCCGAGCGCAGAAGTGGT
CCTGCAACTTTATCCGCCTCCATCCAGTCTATTAATTGTTGCCGGGAAGCTAGAGTAAGTAGTTCGCCAG
TTAATAGTTTGCGCAACGTTGTTGCCATTGCTACAGGCATCGTGGTGTCACGCTCGTCGTTTGGTATGGC
TTCATTCAGCTCCGGTTCCCAACGATCAAGGCGAGTTACATGATCCCCCATGTTGTGCAAAAAAGCGGTT
AGCTCCTTCGGTCCTCCGATCGTTGTCAGAAGTAAGTTGGCCGCAGTGTTATCACTCATGGTTATGGCAG
CACTGCATAATTCTCTTACTGTCATGCCATCCGTAAGATGCTTTTCTGTGACTGGTGAGTACTCAACCAA
GTCATTCTGAGAATAGTGTATGCGGCGACCGAGTTGCTCTTGCCCGGCGTCAATACGGGATAATACCGCG
CCACATAGCAGAACTTTAAAAGTGCTCATCATTGGAAAACGTTCTTCGGGGCGAAAACTCTCAAGGATCT
TACCGCTGTTGAGATCCAGTTCGATGTAACCCACTCGTGCACCCAACTGATCTTCAGCATCTTTTACTTT
CACCAGCGTTTCTGGGTGAGCAAAAACAGGAAGGCAAAATGCCGCAAAAAAGGGAATAAGGGCGACACGG
AAATGTTGAATACTCATACTCTTCCTTTTTCAATATTATTGAAGCATTTATCAGGGTTATTGTCTCATGA
GCGGATACATATTTGAATGTATTTAGAAAAATAAACAAATAGGGGTTCCGCGCACATTTCCCCGAAAAGT
GCCACCTAAATTGTAAGCGTTAATATTTTGTTAAAATTCGCGTTAAATTTTTGTTAAATCAGCTCATTTT
TTAACCAATAGGCCGAAATCGGCAAAATCCCTTATAAATCAAAAGAATAGACCGAGATAGGGT
[37 nt withheld, positions 3634-3670]
AAAGAACGTGGACTCCAACGTCAAAGG
[49 nt withheld, positions 3698-3746]
T
[91 nt withheld, positions 3748-3838]
G
[124 nt withheld, positions 3840-3963]
CCCATTCGCCATTCAGGCTGCGCAACTGTTGGGAAGGGCGATCGGTGCGGGCCTCTTCGCTATTACGCCA
GTCGACCGCCAATTCAATATGGCGTATATGGACTCATGCCAATTCAATATGGTGGATCTGGACCTGTGCC
AATTCAATATGGCGTATATGGACTCGTGCCAATTCAATATGGTGGATCTGGACCCCAGCCAATTCAATAT
GGCGGACTTGGCACCATGCCAATTCAATATGGCGGACCTGGCACTGTGCCAACTGGGGAGGGGTCTACTT
GGCACGGTGCCAAGTTTGAGGAGGGGTCTTGGCCCTGTGCCAAGTCCGCCATATTGAATTGGCATGGTGC
CAATAATGGCGGCCATATTGGCTATATGCCAGGATCAATATATAGGCAATATCCAATATGGCCCTATGCC
AATATGGCTATTGGCCAGGTTCAATACTATGTATTGGCCCTATGCCATATAGTATTCCATATATGGGTTT
TCCTATTGACGTAGATAGCCCCTCCCAATGGGCGGTCCCATATACCATATATGGGGCTTCCTAATACCGC
CCATAGCCACTCCCCCATTGACGTCAATGGTCTCTATATATGGTCTTTCCTATTGACGTCATATGGGCGG
TCCTATTGACGTATATGGCGCCTCCCCCATTGACGTCAATTACGGTAAATGGCCCGCCTGGCTCAATGCC
CATTGACGTCAATAGGACCACCCACCATTGACGTCAATGGGATGGCTCATTGCCCATTCATATCCGTTCT
CACGCCCCCTATTGACGTCAATGACGGTAAATGGCCCACTTGGCAGTACATCAATATCTATTAATAGTAA
CTTGGCAAGTACATTACTATTGGAAGTACGCCAGGGTACATTGGCAGTACTCCCATTGACGTCAATGGCG
GTAAATGGCCCGCGATGGCTGCCAAGTACATCCCCATTGACGTCAATGGGGAGGGGCAATGACGCAAATG
GGCGTTCCATTGACGTAAATGGGCGGTAGGCGTGCCTAATGGGAGGTCTATATAAGCAATGCTCGTTTAG
GGAAC
